Addgene plasmid #246422: pHL047 [15ARE23bp -p(TATA)-fLuc-UBC-rLuc-P2A-GFP]
Purpose: Firefly luciferase driven by an AHR responsive minimal promoter and a renilla luciferase and GFP driven by a constitutive UBC promoter flipped with respect to the lentiviral backbone
Depositing lab: Marco Jost. Depositing organization: Harvard Medical School. Publication: Systematic identification and characterization of regulators of aryl hydrocarbon receptor signaling. Verma M, Desai K, Ding Y, Wang X, Bae M, Rakoff-Nahoum S, Balskus EP, Fischbach MA, Jost M. bioRxiv [Preprint]. 2025 Sep 15:2025.09.15.676391. doi: 10.1101/2025.09.15.676391. PubMed 41000943.
Backbone
  Vector backbone: pMV0067
  Vector type: Mammalian Expression, Lentiviral
Growth in bacteria
  Bacterial resistance: Ampicillin, 100 μg/mL
  Growth temperature: 37°C
  Growth strain: NEB Stable
  Copy number: Unknown
Gene/Insert 1
  Gene/Insert name: Firefly luciferase
  Promoter: AHR responsive minimal promoter
  Cloning method: Gibson Cloning
  Sequencing primers: 5′ caagcttgcggtaccg
Gene/Insert 2
  Gene/Insert name: Renilla luciferase-P2A-EGFP
  Promoter: UbC
  Cloning method: Gibson Cloning
  Sequencing primers: 5′ gccaccatggcttccaagg
Terms and licenses: Academic/Nonprofit Terms; Industry Terms: Not Available to Industry
Depositor comments: Please visit https://doi.org/10.1101/2025.09.15.676391 for bioRxiv preprint.
How to cite: pHL047 [15ARE23bp -p(TATA)-fLuc-UBC-rLuc-P2A-GFP] was a gift from Marco Jost (Addgene plasmid # 246422 ; http://n2t.net/addgene:246422 ; RRID:Addgene_246422)
