[The description below was written by a language model from this plasmid's Addgene catalogue record and pLannotate feature annotations shown in this document.]
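Description:
pHL047 is a lentiviral dual-luciferase reporter plasmid for measuring aryl hydrocarbon receptor (AHR) signalling in mammalian cells, built on the pMV0067 backbone. It is propagated in E. coli through a high-copy ColE1/pUC-type origin with ampicillin selection (AmpR). The transfer-vector elements are HIV-1 derived: a truncated 5' LTR, the Ψ packaging signal with a gag fragment, the RRE for Rev-dependent export of the genomic RNA, cPPT/CTS, a WPRE, and a self-inactivating ΔU3 3' LTR. The remaining small fragments called in the backbone (lacI, SV40, nef, large T antigen) appear to be vector remnants rather than functional parts.

The payload consists of two expression units, both placed on the minus strand, so they are inverted relative to the lentiviral genome. This orientation lets each unit carry its own polyadenylation signal without those signals being read in the sense of the viral genomic RNA and truncating it during packaging. In the first unit, a minimal TATA-box promoter (minP) drives firefly luciferase (luc2) and is terminated by a bGH poly(A). According to the name and purpose field, this promoter is made AHR-responsive by an upstream array of response elements ("15ARE23bp"). These elements are not annotated individually, although an unannotated region lies upstream of minP. In the second unit, the constitutive human UbC promoter drives humanised Renilla luciferase joined to EGFP by a P2A self-cleaving peptide and is followed by a synthetic poly(A).

Firefly activity therefore reports AHR pathway activity, Renilla provides an internal normalisation control, and EGFP marks transduced cells. The record lists no mammalian drug-selection marker. The construct comes from work aimed at systematically identifying regulators of AHR signalling.
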