Features (pLannotate 1.2.2; 30 found; start..end, strand, type, name):
    909..1497    +  rep_origin     ori: high-copy-number ColE1/pMB1/pBR322/pUC origin of replication
   1680..1734    +  CDS            lacI (fragment): lac repressor; lacI; The lac repressor binds to the lac operator to inhibit transcription in E. coli. This inhibition can be relieved by adding lactose or isopropyl-β-D-thiogalactopyranoside (IPTG).
   1740..1833    +  rep_origin     SV40 ori (fragment): SV40 origin of replication
   1858..1895    +  CDS            lacI (fragment): lac repressor; lacI; The lac repressor binds to the lac operator to inhibit transcription in E. coli. This inhibition can be relieved by adding lactose or isopropyl-β-D-thiogalactopyranoside (IPTG).
   1908..1929    +  protein_bind   CAP binding site: CAP binding activates transcription in the presence of cAMP. E. coli catabolite activator protein
   1944..1974    +  promoter       lac promoter: promoter for the E. coli lac operon
   1978..2000    +  protein_bind   lac operator (fragment): The lac repressor binds to the lac operator to inhibit transcription in E. coli. This inhibition can be relieved by adding lactose or isopropyl-β-D-thiogalactopyranoside (IPTG). lac repressor encoded by lacI
   2032..2115    +  polyA_signal   SV40 poly(A) signal (fragment): SV40 polyadenylation signal
   2282..2611    +  CDS            nef (fragment): NEF_HV1BR - Experimental evidence at protein level: Swiss-Prot protein existence level 1. Extracellular Nef protein targets CD4(+) T-lymphocytes for apoptosis by interacting with CXCR4 surface receptors (PubMed:14990729). From Human immunodeficiency virus type 1 group M subtype B (isolate BRU/LAI) (HIV-1).
   2659..2916    +  LTR            5' LTR (truncated): truncated 5' long terminal repeat (LTR) from HIV-1
   2963..3088    +  misc_feature   HIV-1 Ψ: packaging signal of human immunodeficiency virus type 1
   3072..3410    +  CDS            HIV-1 gag (fragment): gag protein from human immunodeficiency virus 1; gag
   3585..3818    +  misc_feature   RRE: The Rev response element (RRE) of HIV-1 allows for Rev-dependent mRNA export from the nucleus to the cytoplasm.
   4195..4295    +  CDS            Rev (fragment): human immunodeficiency virus 1 (HIV-1) Rev protein; rev; enhances nuclear export of unspliced and incompletely spliced viral mRNAs
   4340..4457    +  misc_feature   cPPT/CTS: central polypurine tract and central termination sequence of HIV-1
   4529..4577    -  polyA_signal   poly(A) signal: synthetic polyadenylation signal
   4653..5369    -  CDS            EGFP: EGFP is a basic (constitutively fluorescent) green fluorescent protein published in 1996, derived from Aequorea victoria. It is reported to be a rapidly-maturing weak dimer with moderate acid sensitivity.
   5433..6365    -  CDS            hRluc: Renilla luciferase human codon-optimized
   6406..7617    -  promoter       UbC promoter: human ubiquitin C promoter
   7635..7670    -  promoter       PGK promoter (fragment): mouse phosphoglycerate kinase 1 promoter
   7689..7913    -  polyA_signal   bGH poly(A) signal: bovine growth hormone polyadenylation signal
   7955..9607    -  CDS            luciferase: firefly luciferase synthetic luc2 version of the luciferase gene
   9636..9667    -  promoter       minP: minimal TATA-box promoter with low basal activity
  10133..10216   +  CDS            large T antigen (fragment): large T antigen from SV40 (simian virus 40)
  10250..10270   +  misc_feature   MCS (fragment): pBluescript multiple cloning site
  10282..10870   +  misc_feature   WPRE: woodchuck hepatitis virus posttranscriptional regulatory element
  10878..10943   +  CDS            nef (fragment): NEF_HV1Z2 - Experimental evidence at protein level: Swiss-Prot protein existence level 1. Extracellular Nef protein targets CD4(+) T-lymphocytes for apoptosis by interacting with CXCR4 surface receptors. From Human immunodeficiency virus type 1 group M subtype D (isolate Z2/CDC-Z34) (HIV-1).
  10945..11178   +  LTR            3' LTR (ΔU3): self-inactivating 3' long terminal repeat (LTR) from HIV-1
  11383..11487   +  promoter       AmpR promoter: bla
  11488..738     +  CDS            AmpR (across the origin): β-lactamase; bla; confers resistance to ampicillin, carbenicillin, and related antibiotics
>Addgene plasmid #246422 | pHL047 [15ARE23bp -p(TATA)-fLuc-UBC-rLuc-P2A-GFP] | addgene full sequence | sequence record 488911 | Addgene NGS Result
GTGGGTTACATCGAACTGGATCTCAACAGCGGTAAGATCCTTGAGAGTTTTCGCCCCGAAGAACGTTTTC
CAATGATGAGCACTTTTAAAGTTCTGCTATGTGGCGCGGTATTATCCCGTGTTGACGCCGGGCAAGAGCA
ACTCGGTCGCCGCATACACTATTCTCAGAATGACTTGGTTGAGTACTCACCAGTCACAGAAAAGCATCTT
ACGGATGGCATGACAGTAAGAGAATTATGCAGTGCTGCCATAACCATGAGTGATAACACTGCGGCCAACT
TACTTCTGACAACGATCGGAGGACCGAAGGAGCTAACCGCTTTTTTGCACAACATGGGGGATCATGTAAC
TCGCCTTGATCGTTGGGAACCGGAGCTGAATGAAGCCATACCAAACGACGAGCGTGACACCACGATGCCT
GTAGCAATGGCAACAACGTTGCGCAAACTATTAACTGGCGAACTACTTACTCTAGCTTCCCGGCAACAAT
TAATAGACTGGATGGAGGCGGATAAAGTTGCAGGACCACTTCTGCGCTCGGCCCTTCCGGCTGGCTGGTT
TATTGCTGATAAATCTGGAGCCGGTGAGCGTGGGTCTCGCGGTATCATTGCAGCACTGGGGCCAGATGGT
AAGCCCTCCCGTATCGTAGTTATCTACACGACGGGGAGTCAGGCAACTATGGATGAACGAAATAGACAGA
TCGCTGAGATAGGTGCCTCACTGATTAAGCATTGGTAACTGTCAGACCAAGTTTACTCATATATACTTTA
GATTGATTTAAAACTTCATTTTTAATTTAAAAGGATCTAGGTGAAGATCCTTTTTGATAATCTCATGACC
AAAATCCCTTAACGTGAGTTTTCGTTCCACTGAGCGTCAGACCCCGTAGAAAAGATCAAAGGATCTTCTT
GAGATCCTTTTTTTCTGCGCGTAATCTGCTGCTTGCAAACAAAAAAACCACCGCTACCAGCGGTGGTTTG
TTTGCCGGATCAAGAGCTACCAACTCTTTTTCCGAAGGTAACTGGCTTCAGCAGAGCGCAGATACCAAAT
ACTGTTCTTCTAGTGTAGCCGTAGTTAGGCCACCACTTCAAGAACTCTGTAGCACCGCCTACATACCTCG
CTCTGCTAATCCTGTTACCAGTGGCTGCTGCCAGTGGCGATAAGTCGTGTCTTACCGGGTTGGACTCAAG
ACGATAGTTACCGGATAAGGCGCAGCGGTCGGGCTGAACGGGGGGTTCGTGCACACAGCCCAGCTTGGAG
CGAACGACCTACACCGAACTGAGATACCTACAGCGTGAGCTATGAGAAAGCGCCACGCTTCCCGAAGGGA
GAAAGGCGGACAGGTATCCGGTAAGCGGCAGGGTCGGAACAGGAGAGCGCACGAGGGAGCTTCCAGGGGG
AAACGCCTGGTATCTTTATAGTCCTGTCGGGTTTCGCCACCTCTGACTTGAGCGTCGATTTTTGTGATGC
TCGTCAGGGGGGCGGAGCCTATGGAAAAACGCCAGCAACGCGGCCTTTTTACGGTTCCTGGCCTTTTGCT
GGCCTTTTGCTCACATGTTCTTTCCTGCGTTATCCCCTGATTCTGTGGATAACCGTATTACCGCCTTTGA
GTGAGCTGATACCGCTCGCCGCAGCCGAACGACCGAGCGCAGCGAGTCAGTGAGCGAGGAAGCGGAAGAG
CGCCCAATACGCAAACCGCCTCTCCCCGCGCGTTGGCCGATTCATTAATGCAGCAAGCTCATGGCTGACT
AATTTTTTTTATTTATGCAGAGGCCGAGGCCGCCTCGGCCTCTGAGCTATTCCAGAAGTAGTGAGGAGGC
TTTTTTGGAGGCCTAGGCTTTTGCAAAAAGCTCCCCGTGGCACGACAGGTTTCCCGACTGGAAAGCGGGC
AGTGAGCGCAACGCAATTAATGTGAGTTAGCTCACTCATTAGGCACCCCAGGCTTTACACTTTATGCTTC
CGGCTCGTATGTTGTGTGGAATTGTGAGCGGATAACAATTTCACACAGGAAACAGCTATGACATGATTAC
GAATTTCACAAATAAAGCATTTTTTTCACTGCATTCTAGTTGTGGTTTGTCCAAACTCATCAATGTATCT
TATCATGTCTGGATCAACTGGATAACTCAAGCTAACCAAAATCATCCCAAACTTCCCACCCCATACCCTA
TTACCACTGCCAATTACCTGTGGTTTCATTTACTCTAAACCTGTGATTCCTCTGAATTATTTTCATTTTA
AAGAAATTGTATTTGTTAAATATGTACTACAAACTTAGTAGTTGGAAGGGCTAATTCACTCCCAAAGAAG
ACAAGATATCCTTGATCTGTGGATCTACCACACACAAGGCTACTTCCCTGATTAGCAGAACTACACACCA
GGGCCAGGGGTCAGATATCCACTGACCTTTGGATGGTGCTACAAGCTAGTACCAGTTGAGCCAGATAAGG
TAGAAGAGGCCAATAAAGGAGAGAACACCAGCTTGTTACACCCTGTGAGCCTGCATGGGATGGATGACCC
GGAGAGAGAAGTGTTAGAGTGGAGGTTTGACAGCCGCCTAGCATTTCATCACGTGGCCCGAGAGCTGCAT
CCGGAGTACTTCAAGAACTGCTGATATCGAGCTTGCTACAAGGGACTTTCCGCTGGGGACTTTCCAGGGA
GGCGTGGCCTGGGCGGGACTGGGGAGTGGCGAGCCCTCAGATCCTGCATATAAGCAGCTGCTTTTTGCCT
GTACTGGGTCTCTCTGGTTAGACCAGATCTGAGCCTGGGAGCTCTCTGGCTAACTAGGGAACCCACTGCT
TAAGCCTCAATAAAGCTTGCCTTGAGTGCTTCAAGTAGTGTGTGCCCGTCTGTTGTGTGACTCTGGTAAC
TAGAGATCCCTCAGACCCTTTTAGTCAGTGTGGAAAATCTCTAGCAGTGGCGCCCGAACAGGGACTTGAA
AGCGAAAGGGAAACCAGAGGAGCTCTCTCGACGCAGGACTCGGCTTGCTGAAGCGCGCACGGCAAGAGGC
GAGGGGCGGCGACTGGTGAGTACGCCAAAAATTTTGACTAGCGGAGGCTAGAAGGAGAGAGATGGGTGCG
AGAGCGTCAGTATTAAGCGGGGGAGAATTAGATCGCGATGGGAAAAAATTCGGTTAAGGCCAGGGGGAAA
GAAAAAATATAAATTAAAACATATAGTATGGGCAAGCAGGGAGCTAGAACGATTCGCAGTTAATCCTGGC
CTGTTAGAAACATCAGAAGGCTGTAGACAAATACTGGGACAGCTACAACCATCCCTTCAGACAGGATCAG
AAGAACTTAGATCATTATATAATACAGTAGCAACCCTCTATTGTGTGCATCAAAGGATAGAGATAAAAGA
CACCAAGGAAGCTTTAGACAAGATAGAGGAAGAGCAAAACAAAAGTAAGACCACCGCACAGCAAGCGGCC
GGCCGCTGATCTTCAGACCTGGAGGAGGAGATATGAGGGACAATTGGAGAAGTGAATTATATAAATATAA
AGTAGTAAAAATTGAACCATTAGGAGTAGCACCCACCAAGGCAAAGAGAAGAGTGGTGCAGAGAGAAAAA
AGAGCAGTGGGAATAGGAGCTTTGTTCCTTGGGTTCTTGGGAGCAGCAGGAAGCACTATGGGCGCAGCGT
CAATGACGCTGACGGTACAGGCCAGACAATTATTGTCTGGTATAGTGCAGCAGCAGAACAATTTGCTGAG
GGCTATTGAGGCGCAACAGCATCTGTTGCAACTCACAGTCTGGGGCATCAAGCAGCTCCAGGCAAGAATC
CTGGCTGTGGAAAGATACCTAAAGGATCAACAGCTCCTGGGGATTTGGGGTTGCTCTGGAAAACTCATTT
GCACCACTGCTGTGCCTTGGAATGCTAGTTGGAGTAATAAATCTCTGGAACAGATTTGGAATCACACGAC
CTGGATGGAGTGGGACAGAGAAATTAACAATTACACAAGCTTAATACACTCCTTAATTGAAGAATCGCAA
AACCAGCAAGAAAAGAATGAACAAGAATTATTGGAATTAGATAAATGGGCAAGTTTGTGGAATTGGTTTA
ACATAACAAATTGGCTGTGGTATATAAAATTATTCATAATGATAGTAGGAGGCTTGGTAGGTTTAAGAAT
AGTTTTTGCTGTACTTTCTATAGTGAATAGAGTTAGGCAGGGATATTCACCATTATCGTTTCAGACCCAC
CTCCCAACCCCGAGGGGACCCGACAGGCCCGAAGGAATAGAAGAAGAAGGTGGAGAGAGAGACAGAGACA
GATCCATTCGATTAGTGAACGGATCTCGACGGTATCGCCGAATTCACAAATGGCAGTATTCATCCACAAT
TTTAAAAGAAAAGGGGGGATTGGGGGGTACAGTGCAGGGGAAAGAATAGTAGACATAATAGCAACAGACA
TACAAACTAAAGAATTACAAAAACAAATTACAAAAATTCAAAATTTTCGGGTTTATTACAGGGACAGCAG
AGATCCAGTTTGGACTAGGATCCGGTACCGAGCTCTTACGCGTCGATTCACACAAAAAACCAACACACAG
ATGTAATGAAAATAAAGATATTTTATTGCGGCCATCGTGATGGCAGGTTGGGCGTCGCTTGGTCGGTCAT
TTGGCATAATCGGGCACGTCATAGGGATAGGCCTTGTACAGCTCGTCCATGCCGAGAGTGATCCCGGCGG
CGGTCACGAACTCCAGCAGGACCATGTGATCGCGCTTCTCGTTGGGGTCTTTGCTCAGGGCGGACTGGGT
GCTCAGGTAGTGGTTGTCGGGCAGCAGCACGGGGCCGTCGCCGATGGGGGTGTTCTGCTGGTAGTGGTCG
GCGAGCTGCACGCTGCCGTCCTCGATGTTGTGGCGGATCTTGAAGTTCGCCTTGATGCCGTTCTTCTGCT
TGTCGGCCATGATATAGACGTTGTGGCTGTTGTAGTTGTACTCCAGCTTGTGCCCCAGGATGTTGCCGTC
CTCCTTGAAGTCGATGCCCTTCAGCTCGATGCGGTTCACCAGGGTGTCGCCCTCGAACTTCACCTCGGCG
CGGGTCTTGTAGTTGCCGTCGTCCTTGAAGAAGATGGTGCGCTCCTGGACGTAGCCTTCGGGCATGGCGG
ACTTGAAGAAGTCGTGCTGCTTCATGTGGTCGGGGTAGCGGCTGAAGCACTGCACGCCGTAGGTCAGGGT
GGTCACGAGGGTGGGCCAGGGCACGGGCAGCTTGCCGGTGGTGCAGATGAACTTCAGGGTCAGCTTGCCG
TAGGTGGCATCGCCCTCGCCCTCGCCAGACACGCTGAACTTGTGGCCGTTTACGTCGCCGTCCAGCTCGA
CCAGGATGGGCACCACCCCGGTGAACAGCTCCTCGCCCTTGCTCACCATGGTGGCAGGTCCAGGGTTCTC
CTCCACGTCTCCAGCCTGCTTCAGCAGGCTGAAGTTAGTAGCCTGCTCGTTCTTCAGCACGCGCTCCACG
AAGCTCTTGATGTACTTACCCATTTCATCTGGAGCGTCCTCCTGGCTGAAGTGGAGGCCCTTCACCTTCA
CGAACTCGGTGTTAGGGAACTTCTTAGCTCCCTCGACAATAGCGTTGGAAAAGAACCCAGGGTCGGACTC
GATGAACATCTTAGGCAGATCGTCGCTGGCCCGAAGGTAGGCGTTGTAGTTGCGGACAATCTGGACGACG
TCGGGCTTGCCTCCCTTAACGAGAGGGATCTCGCGAGGCCAGGAGAGGGTAGGCCGTCTAACCTCGCCCT
TCTCCTTGAATGGCTCCAGGTAGGCAGCGAACTCCTCAGGCTCCAGTTTCCGCATGATCTTGCTTGGGAG
CATGGTCTCGACGAAGAAGTTATTCTCAAGCACCATTTTCTCGCCCTCTTCGCTCTTGATCAGGGCGATA
TCCTCCTCGATGTCAGGCCACTCGTCCCAGGACTCGATCACGTCCACGACACTCTCAGCATGGACGATGG
CCTTGATCTTGTCTTGGTGCTCGTAGGAGTAGTGAAAGGCCAGACAAGCCCCCCAGTCGTGGCCCACAAA
GATGATTTTCTTTGGAAGGTTCAGCAGCTCGAACCAAGCGGTGAGGTACTTGTAGTGATCCAGGAGGCGA
TATGAGCCATTCCCGCTCTTGCCGGACTTACCCATTCCGATCAGATCAGGGATGATGCATCTAGCCACGG
GCTCGATGTGAGGCACGACGTGCCTCCACAGGTAGCTGGAGGCAGCGTTACCATGCAGAAAAATCACGGC
GTTCTCGGCGTGCTTCTCGGAATCATAGTAGTTGATGAAGGAGTCCAGCACGTTCATTTGCTTGCAGCGA
GCCCACCACTGAGGCCCAGTGATCATGCGTTTGCGTTGCTCGGGGTCGTACACCTTGGAAGCCATGGTGG
CACGGGGTGGAGATCCGAGCTCGGTACCAAGCTTCGTCTAACAAAAAAGCCAAAAACGGCCAGAATTTAG
CGGACAATTTACTAGTCTAACACTGAAAATTACATATTGACCCAAATGATTACATTTCAAAAGGTGCCTA
AAAAACTTCACAAAACACACTCGCCAACCCCGAGCGCATAGTTCAAAACCGGAGCTTCAGCTACTTAAGA
AGATAGGTACATAAAACCGACCAAAGAAACTGACGCCTCACTTATCCCTCCCCTCACCAGAGGTCCGGCG
CCTGTCGATTCAGGAGAGCCTACCCTAGGCCCGAACCCTGCGTCCTGCGACGGAGAAAAGCCTACCGCAC
ACCTACCGGCAGGTGGCCCCACCCTGCATTATAAGCCAACAGAACGGGTGACGTCACGACACGACGAGGG
CGCGCGCTCCCAAAGGTACGGGTGCACTGCCCAACGGCACCGCCATAACTGCCGCCCCCGCAACAGACGA
CAAACCGAGTTCTCCAGTCAGTGACAAACTTCACGTCAGGGTCCCCAGATGGTGCCCCAGCCCATCTCAC
CCGAATAAGAGCTTTCCCGCATTAGCGAAGGCCTCAAGACCTTGGGTTCTTGCCGCCCACCATGCCCCCC
ACCTTGTTTCAACGACCTCACAGCCCGCCTCACAAGCGTCTTCCATTCAAGACTCGGGAACAGCCGCCAT
TTTGCTGCGCTCCCCCCAACCCCCAGTTCAGGGCAACCTTGCTCGCGGACCCAGACTACAGCCCTTGGCG
GTCTCTCCACACGCTTCCGTCCCACCGAGCGGCCCGGCGGCCACGAAAGCCCCGGCCAGCCCAGCAGCCC
GCTACTCACCAAGTGACGATCACAGCGATCCACAAACAAGAACCGCGACCCAAATCCCGGCTGCGACGGA
ACTAGCTGTGCCACACCCGGCGCGTCCTTATATAATCATCGGCGTTCACCGCCCCACGGAGATCCCTCCG
CAGAATCGCCGAGAAGGGACTACTTTTCCTCGCCTGTTCCGCTCTCTGGAAAGAAAACCAGTGCCCTAGA
GTCACCCAAGTCCCGTCCTAAAATGTCCTTCTGCTGATACTGGGGTTCTAAGGCCGAGTCTTATGAGCAG
CGGGCCGCTGTCCTGAGCGTCCGGGCGGAAGGATCAGGACGCTCGCTGCGCCCTTCGTCTGACGTGGCAG
CGCTCGCCGTGAGGAGGGGGGCGCCCGCGGGAGGCGCCAAAACCCGGCGCGGAGGCCAGATCTTGGGTGG
GTTACTCCAGACTGCCTTGGGAAAAGCGCCTCCCCTACCCGGTAGAATTTCTAGTTTACCATAGAGCCCA
CCGCATCCCCAGCATGCCTGCTATTGTCTTCCCAATCCTCCCCCTTGCTGTCCTGCCCCACCCCACCCCC
CAGAATAGAATGACACCTACTCAGACAATGCGATGCAATTTCCTCATTTTATTAGGAAAGGACAGTGGGA
GTGGCACCTTCCAGGGTCAAGGAAGGCACGGGGGAGGGGCAAACAACAGATGGCTGGCAACTAGAAGGCA
CAGTCGGGCTCTTTGGTTGAGGGGAAGGGTTTAAACAACTAGAATTACACGGCGATCTTGCCGCCCTTCT
TGGCCTTAATGAGAATCTCGCGGATCTTGCGGGCGTCCAACTTGCCGGTCAGTCCTTTAGGCACCTCGTC
CACGAACACAACACCACCGCGCAGCTTCTTGGCGGTTGTAACCTGGCTGGCCACATAGTCCACGATCTCC
TTCTCGGTCATGGTTTTACCGTGTTCCAGCACGACGACTGCGGCGGGCAGCTCGCCGGCATCGTCGTCGG
GCAGGCCGGCGACCCCGGCGTCGAAGATGTTGGGGTGTTGCAGCAGGATGCTCTCCAGTTCGGCTGGGGC
TACCTGGTAGCCCTTGTATTTGATCAGGCTCTTCAGCCGGTCCACGATGAAGAAGTGCTCGTCCTCGTCC
CAGTAGGCGATGTCGCCGCTGTGCAGCCAGCCGTCCTTGTCGATGAGAGCGTTTGTAGCCTCGGGGTTGT
TAACGTAGCCGCTCATGATCATGGGGCCACGGACGCACAGCTCGCCGCGCTGGTTCACACCCAGTGTCTT
ACCGGTGTCCAAGTCCACCACCTTAGCCTCGAAGAAGGGCACCACCTTGCCTACTGCGCCAGGCTTGTCG
TCCCCTTCGGGGGTGATCAGAATGGCGCTGGTTGTTTCTGTCAGGCCGTAGCCCTGGCGGATGCCTGGTA
GGTGGAAGCGTTTGGCCACGGCCTCACCTACCTCCTTGCTGAGCGGCGCCCCGCCGCTGGCGATCTCGTG
CAAGTTGCTTAGGTCGTACTTGTCGATGAGAGTGCTCTTAGCGAAGAAGCTAAATAGTGTGGGCACCAGC
AGGGCAGATTGAATCTTATAGTCTTGCAAGCTGCGCAAGAATAGCTCCTCCTCGAAGCGGTACATGAGCA
CGACCCGAAAGCCGCAGATCAAGTAGCCCAGCGTGGTGAACATGCCGAAGCCGTGGTGAAATGGCACCAC
GCTGAGGATAGCGGTGTCGGGGATGATCTGGTTGCCGAAGATGGGGTCGCGGGCATGACTGAATCGGACA
CAAGCGGTGCGGTGCGGTAGGGCTACGCCCTTGGGCAATCCGGTACTGCCACTACTGTTCATGATCAGGG
CGATGGTTTTGTCCCGGTCGAAGCTCTCGGGCACGAAGTCGTACTCGTTGAAGCCGGGTGGCAAATGGGA
AGTCACGAAGGTGTACATGCTTTGGAAGCCCTGGTAGTCGGTCTTGCTATCCATGATGATGATCTTTTGT
ATGATCGGTAGCTTCTTTTGCACGTTGAGGATCTTTTGCAGCCCTTTCTTGCTCACGAATACGACGGTGG
GCTGGCTGATGCCCATGCTGTTCAGCAGCTCGCGCTCGTTGTAGATGTCGTTAGCTGGGGCCACAGCCAC
ACCGATGAACAGGGCACCCAACACGGGCATGAAGAACTGCAAGCTATTCTCGCTGCACACCACGATCCGA
TGGTTTGTATTCAGCCCATAGCGCTTCATAGCTTCTGCCAGCCGAACGCTCATCTCGAAGTACTCGGCGT
AGGTAATGTCCACCTCGATATGTGCGTCGGTAAAGGCGATGGTGCCGGGCACCAGGGCGTAGCGCTTCAT
GGCTTTGTGCAGCTGCTCGCCGGCGGTCCCGTCTTCGAGTGGGTAGAATGGCGCTGGGCCCTTCTTAATG
TTTTTGGCATCTTCCATGGTGGCGCGGTACCGCAAGCTTGATATCCTGGAAGTCGAGCTTCCATTATATA
CCCTCTACAGATCTCGAGGAATCGCACGCCAGTTACCGAACTGAACACCACCTACACGCGAGCACCTGTC
TCTAGGAATCGCACGCAACGTACTAAGACGTAAGCCAGGTCCACGCTACGAAGTAACTGAGCCGAATTTC
ACACGCCATACCACTAGACCTTGTGGAGGATCACGCGAAATTCTAAGGTTGGACACGCAGACACGCAACA
CCAATCAACAGTTGAACGAACCACGCTAACGTGGCGGCGTGGAACGCCAGGCACGCCAGCCTAGCAAATG
TATTAATAAGACACGCCAGCTGCCTACAAAAAGCGCTTACTGTTCACGCGATATTAGGGTCTAAAATGTA
AGAACACGCAATTCGGTGAGTTAGATTGGACAAGCACGCTAGGGATCCGAAGATGTTTTGGCGCCACGCC
AAGTTAGTCACAGGGGGAGCCCCTCACGCCAGCTAGCGCGGCCGCGACTCTAGATCATAATCAGCCATAC
CACATTTGTAGAGGTTTTACTTGCTTTAAAAAACCTCCCACACCTCCCCCTGAACCTGAAACATAAAATG
AATGCAATTGTTGTTGTTTAGTCCCTCCCAATTCGATATCAAGCTTATCGCGATAGATCCTAATCAACCT
CTGGATTACAAAATTTGTGAAAGATTGACTGGTATTCTTAACTATGTTGCTCCTTTTACGCTATGTGGAT
ACGCTGCTTTAATGCCTTTGTATCATGCTATTGCTTCCCGTATGGCTTTCATTTTCTCCTCCTTGTATAA
ATCCTGGTTGCTGTCTCTTTATGAGGAGTTGTGGCCCGTTGTCAGGCAACGTGGCGTGGTGTGCACTGTG
TTTGCTGACGCAACCCCCACTGGTTGGGGCATTGCCACCACCTGTCAGCTCCTTTCCGGGACTTTCGCTT
TCCCCCTCCCTATTGCCACGGCGGAACTCATCGCCGCCTGCCTTGCCCGCTGCTGGACAGGGGCTCGGCT
GTTGGGCACTGACAATTCCGTGGTGTTGTCGGGGAAATCATCGTCCTTTCCTTGGCTGCTCGCCTGTGTT
GCCACCTGGATTCTGCGCGGGACGTCCTTCTGCTACGTCCCTTCGGCCCTCAATCCAGCGGACCTTCCTT
CCCGCGGCCTGCTGCCGGCTCTGCGGCCTCTTCCGCGTCTTCGCCTTCGCCCTCAGACGAGTCGGATCTC
CCTTTGGGCCGCCTCCCCGCCTGAGATCCTTTAAGACCAATGACTTACAAGGCAGCTGTAGATCTTAGCC
ACTTTTTAAAAGAAAAGGGGGGACTGGAAGGGCTAATTCACTCCCAACGAAGACAAGATCTGCTTTTTGC
TTGTACTGGGTCTCTCTGGTTAGACCAGATCTGAGCCTGGGAGCTCTCTGGCTAACTAGGGAACCCACTG
CTTAAGCCTCAATAAAGCTTGCCTTGAGTGCTTCAAGTAGTGTGTGCCCGTCTGTTGTGTGACTCTGGTA
ACTAGAGATCCCTCAGACCCTTTTAGTCAGTGTGGAAAATCTCTAGCAGTAGTAGTTCATGTCATCTTAT
TATTCAGTATTTATAACTTGCAAAGAAATGAATATCAGAGAGTGAGAGGCCCGGGTTAATTAAGGAAAGG
GCTAGATCATTCTTGAAGACGAAAGGGCCTCGTGATACGCCTATTTTTATAGGTTAATGTCATGATAATA
ATGGTTTCTTAGACGTCAGGTGGCACTTTTCGGGGAAATGTGCGCGGAACCCCTATTTGTTTATTTTTCT
AAATACATTCAAATATGTATCCGCTCATGAGACAATAACCCTGATAAATGCTTCAATAATATTGAAAAAG
GAAGAGTATGAGTATTCAACATTTCCGTGTCGCCCTTATTCCCTTTTTTGCGGCATTTTGCCTTCCTGTT
TTTGCTCACCCAGAAACGCTGGTGAAAGTAAAAGATGCTGAAGATCAGTTGGGTGCACGA
